>Addgene plasmid #141694 | TFORF0771 | addgene full sequence | sequence record 404475 | Addgene NGS Result
TTAATGTAGTCTTATGCAATACTCTTGTAGTCTTGCAACATGGTAACGATGAGTTAGCAACATGCCTTAC
AAGGAGAGAAAAAGCACCGTGCATGCCGATTGGTGGAAGTAAGGTGGTACGATCGTGCCTTATTAGGAAG
GCAACAGACGGGTCTGACATGGATTGGACGAACCACTGAATTGCCGCATTGCAGAGATATTGTATTTAAG
TGCCTAGCTCGATACATAAACGGGTCTCTCTGGTTAGACCAGATCTGAGCCTGGGAGCTCTCTGGCTAAC
TAGGGAACCCACTGCTTAAGCCTCAATAAAGCTTGCCTTGAGTGCTTCAAGTAGTGTGTGCCCGTCTGTT
GTGTGACTCTGGTAACTAGAGATCCCTCAGACCCTTTTAGTCAGTGTGGAAAATCTCTAGCAGTGGCGCC
CGAACAGGGACTTGAAAGCGAAAGGGAAACCAGAGGAGCTCTCTCGACGCAGGACTCGGCTTGCTGAAGC
GCGCACGGCAAGAGGCGAGGGGCGGCGACTGGTGAGTACGCCAAAAATTTTGACTAGCGGAGGCTAGAAG
GAGAGAGATGGGTGCGAGAGCGTCAGTATTAAGCGGGGGAGAATTAGATCGCGATGGGAAAAAATTCGGT
TAAGGCCAGGGGGAAAGAAAAAATATAAATTAAAACATATAGTATGGGCAAGCAGGGAGCTAGAACGATT
CGCAGTTAATCCTGGCCTGTTAGAAACATCAGAAGGCTGTAGACAAATACTGGGACAGCTACAACCATCC
CTTCAGACAGGATCAGAAGAACTTAGATCATTATATAATACAGTAGCAACCCTCTATTGTGTGCATCAAA
GGATAGAGATAAAAGACACCAAGGAAGCTTTAGACAAGATAGAGGAAGAGCAAAACAAAAGTAAGACCAC
CGCACAGCAAGCGGCCGCTGATCTTCAGACCTGGAGGAGGAGATATGAGGGACAATTGGAGAAGTGAATT
ATATAAATATAAAGTAGTAAAAATTGAACCATTAGGAGTAGCACCCACCAAGGCAAAGAGAAGAGTGGTG
CAGAGAGAAAAAAGAGCAGTGGGAATAGGAGCTTTGTTCCTTGGGTTCTTGGGAGCAGCAGGAAGCACTA
TGGGCGCAGCGTCAATGACGCTGACGGTACAGGCCAGACAATTATTGTCTGGTATAGTGCAGCAGCAGAA
CAATTTGCTGAGGGCTATTGAGGCGCAACAGCATCTGTTGCAACTCACAGTCTGGGGCATCAAGCAGCTC
CAGGCAAGAATCCTGGCTGTGGAAAGATACCTAAAGGATCAACAGCTCCTGGGGATTTGGGGTTGCTCTG
GAAAACTCATTTGCACCACTGCTGTGCCTTGGAATGCTAGTTGGAGTAATAAATCTCTGGAACAGATTTG
GAATCACACGACCTGGATGGAGTGGGACAGAGAAATTAACAATTACACAAGCTTAATACACTCCTTAATT
GAAGAATCGCAAAACCAGCAAGAAAAGAATGAACAAGAATTATTGGAATTAGATAAATGGGCAAGTTTGT
GGAATTGGTTTAACATAACAAATTGGCTGTGGTATATAAAATTATTCATAATGATAGTAGGAGGCTTGGT
AGGTTTAAGAATAGTTTTTGCTGTACTTTCTATAGTGAATAGAGTTAGGCAGGGATATTCACCATTATCG
TTTCAGACCCACCTCCCAACCCCGAGGGGACCCATGCATTGCATCTCAATTAGTCAGCAACCAGGTGTGG
AAAGTCCCCAGGCTCCCCAGCAGGCAGAAGTATGCAAAGCATGCGTCTCAATTAGTCAGCAACCATAGTC
CCGCCCCTAACTCCGCCCATCCCGCCCCTAACTCCGCCCAGTTCCGCCCATTCTCCGCCCCATGGCTGAC
TAATTTTTTTTATTTATGCAGAGGCCGAGGCCGCCTCGGCCTCTGAGCTATTCCAGAAGTAGTGAGGAGG
CTTTTTTGGAGGCCTAGGCTTTTGCAAAAAGCTTTCTAGAGGTACCACCGGAGCTTACCATGACCGAGTA
CAAGCCCACGGTGCGCCTCGCCACCCGCGACGACGTCCCCAGGGCCGTACGCACCCTCGCCGCCGCGTTC
GCCGACTACCCCGCCACGCGCCACACCGTCGATCCGGACCGCCACATCGAGCGGGTCACCGAGCTGCAAG
AACTCTTCCTCACGCGCGTCGGGCTCGACATCGGCAAGGTGTGGGTCGCGGACGACGGCGCCGCCGTGGC
GGTCTGGACCACGCCGGAGAGCGTCGAAGCGGGGGCGGTGTTCGCCGAGATCGGCCCGCGCATGGCCGAG
TTGAGCGGTTCCCGGCTGGCCGCGCAGCAACAGATGGAAGGCCTCCTGGCGCCGCACCGGCCCAAGGAGC
CCGCGTGGTTCCTGGCCACCGTCGGCGTCTCGCCCGACCACCAGGGCAAGGGTCTGGGCAGCGCCGTCGT
GCTCCCCGGAGTGGAGGCGGCCGAGCGCGCCGGGGTGCCCGCCTTCCTGGAGACCTCCGCGCCCCGCAAC
CTCCCCTTCTACGAGCGGCTCGGCTTCACCGTCACCGCCGACGTCGAGGTGCCCGAAGGACCGCGCACCT
GGTGCATGACCCGCAAGCCCGGTGCCAGTTAACGAATTCTAGATCTTGAGACAAATGGCAGTATTCATCC
ACAATTTTAAAAGAAAAGGGGGGATTGGGGGGTACAGTGCAGGGGAAAGAATAGTAGACATAATAGCAAC
AGACATACAAACTAAAGAATTACAAAAACAAATTACAAAAATTCAAAATTTTCGGGTTTATTACAGGGAC
AGCAGAGATCCACTTTGGCGCCGGCTCGAGGCCTGCAGGTGCAAAGATGGATAAAGTTTTAAACAGAGAG
GAATCTTTGCAGCTAATGGACCTTCTAGGTCTTGAAAGGAGTGGGAATTGGCTCCGGTGCCCGTCAGTGG
GCAGAGCGCACATCGCCCACAGTCCCCGAGAAGTTGGGGGGAGGGGTCGGCAATTGAACCGGTGCCTAGA
GAAGGTGGCGCGGGGTAAACTGGGAAAGTGATGTCGTGTACTGGCTCCGCCTTTTTCCCGAGGGTGGGGG
AGAACCGTATATAAGTGCAGTAGTCGCCGTGAACGTTCTTTTTCGCAACGGGTTTGCCGCCAGAACACAG
GTAAGTGCCGTGTGTGGTTCCCGCGGGCCTGGCCTCTTTACGGGTTATGGCCCTTGCGTGCCTTGAATTA
CTTCCACCTGGCTGCAGTACGTGATTCTTGATCCCGAGCTTCGGGTTGGAAGTGGGTGGGAGAGTTCGAG
GCCTTGCGCTTAAGGAGCCCCTTCGCCTCGTGCTTGAGTTGAGGCCTGGCCTGGGCGCTGGGGCCGCCGC
GTGCGAATCTGGTGGCACCTTCGCGCCTGTCTCGCTGCTTTCGATAAGTCTCTAGCCATTTAAAATTTTT
GATGACCTGCTGCGACGCTTTTTTTCTGGCAAGATAGTCTTGTAAATGCGGGCCAAGATCTGCACACTGG
TATTTCGGTTTTTGGGGCCGCGGGCGGCGACGGGGCCCGTGCGTCCCAGCGCACATGTTCGGCGAGGCGG
GGCCTGCGAGCGCGGCCACCGAGAATCGGACGGGGGTAGTCTCAAGCTGGCCGGCCTGCTCTGGTGCCTG
GCCTCGCGCCGCCGTGTATCGCCCCGCCCTGGGCGGCAAGGCTGGCCCGGTCGGCACCAGTTGCGTGAGC
GGAAAGATGGCCGCTTCCCGGCCCTGCTGCAGGGAGCTCAAAATGGAGGACGCGGCGCTCGGGAGAGCGG
GCGGGTGAGTCACCCACACAAAGGAAAAGGGCCTTTCCGTCCTCAGCCGTCGCTTCATGTGACTCCACGG
AGTACCGGGCGCCGTCCAGGCACCTCGATTAGTTCTCGAGCTTTTGGAGTACGTCGTCTTTAGGTTGGGG
GGAGGGGTTTTATGCGATGGAGTTTCCCCACACTGAGTGGGTGGAGACTGAAGTTAGGCCAGCTTGGCAC
TTGATGTAATTCTCCTTGGAATTTGCCCTTTTTGAGTTTGGATCTTGGTTCATTCTCAAGCCTCAGACAG
TGGTTCAAAGTTTTTTTCTTCCATTTCAGGTGTCGTGAGGCTAGCACCGCCACCATGGCTTCTCCGTCCA
AAGGCAATGACTTGTTTTCGCCCGACGAGGAGGGCCCAGCAGTGGTGGCCGGACCAGGCCCGGGGCCTGG
GGGCGCCGAGGGGGCCGCGGAGGAGCGCCGCGTCAAGGTCTCCAGCCTGCCCTTCAGCGTGGAGGCGCTC
ATGTCCGACAAGAAGCCGCCCAAGGAGGCGTCCCCGCTGCCGGCCGAAAGCGCCTCGGCCGGGGCCACCC
TGCGGCCACTGCTGCTGTCGGGGCACGGCGCTCGGGAAGCGCACAGCCCCGGGCCGCTGGTGAAGCCCTT
CGAGACCGCCTCGGTCAAGTCGGAAAATTCAGAAGATGGAGCGGCGTGGATGCAGGAACCCGGCCGATAT
TCGCCGCCGCCAAGTGAGTGCGCGCCGGGGCAGGAGTAGTAATGAACTAGTCCGTAACTTGAAAGTATTT
CGATTTCTTGGCTTTATATATCTTGTGGAAAGGACGACCGTTGTTCCGACTTACTGGACAAACGCGTTAA
GTCGACAATCAACCTCTGGATTACAAAATTTGTGAAAGATTGACTGGTATTCTTAACTATGTTGCTCCTT
TTACGCTATGTGGATACGCTGCTTTAATGCCTTTGTATCATGCTATTGCTTCCCGTATGGCTTTCATTTT
CTCCTCCTTGTATAAATCCTGGTTGCTGTCTCTTTATGAGGAGTTGTGGCCCGTTGTCAGGCAACGTGGC
GTGGTGTGCACTGTGTTTGCTGACGCAACCCCCACTGGTTGGGGCATTGCCACCACCTGTCAGCTCCTTT
CCGGGACTTTCGCTTTCCCCCTCCCTATTGCCACGGCGGAACTCATCGCCGCCTGCCTTGCCCGCTGCTG
GACAGGGGCTCGGCTGTTGGGCACTGACAATTCCGTGGTGTTGTCGGGGAAATCATCGTCCTTTCCTTGG
CTGCTCGCCTGTGTTGCCACCTGGATTCTGCGCGGGACGTCCTTCTGCTACGTCCCTTCGGCCCTCAATC
CAGCGGACCTTCCTTCCCGCGGCCTGCTGCCGGCTCTGCGGCCTCTTCCGCGTCTTCGCCTTCGCCCTCA
GACGAGTCGGATCTCCCTTTGGGCCGCCTCCCCGCGTCGACTTTAAGACCAATGACTTACAAGGCAGCTG
TAGATCTTAGCCACTTTTTAAAAGAAAAGGGGGGACTGGAAGGGCTAATTCACTCCCAACGAAGACAAGA
TCTGCTTTTTGCTTGTACTGGGTCTCTCTGGTTAGACCAGATCTGAGCCTGGGAGCTCTCTGGCTAACTA
GGGAACCCACTGCTTAAGCCTCAATAAAGCTTGCCTTGAGTGCTTCAAGTAGTGTGTGCCCGTCTGTTGT
GTGACTCTGGTAACTAGAGATCCCTCAGACCCTTTTAGTCAGTGTGGAAAATCTCTAGCAGTACGTATAG
TAGTTCATGTCATCTTATTATTCAGTATTTATAACTTGCAAAGAAATGAATATCAGAGAGTGAGAGGAAC
TTGTTTATTGCAGCTTATAATGGTTACAAATAAAGCAATAGCATCACAAATTTCACAAATAAAGCATTTT
TTTCACTGCATTCTAGTTGTGGTTTGTCCAAACTCATCAATGTATCTTATCATGTCTGGCTCTAGCTATC
CCGCCCCTAACTCCGCCCATCCCGCCCCTAACTCCGCCCAGTTCCGCCCATTCTCCGCCCCATGGCTGAC
TAATTTTTTTTATTTATGCAGAGGCCGAGGCCGCCTCGGCCTCTGAGCTATTCCAGAAGTAGTGAGGAGG
CTTTTTTGGAGGCCTAGGGACGTACCCAATTCGCCCTATAGTGAGTCGTATTACGCGCGCTCACTGGCCG
TCGTTTTACAACGTCGTGACTGGGAAAACCCTGGCGTTACCCAACTTAATCGCCTTGCAGCACATCCCCC
TTTCGCCAGCTGGCGTAATAGCGAAGAGGCCCGCACCGATCGCCCTTCCCAACAGTTGCGCAGCCTGAAT
GGCGAATGGG
[124 nt withheld, positions 6101-6224]
C
[91 nt withheld, positions 6226-6316]
A
[49 nt withheld, positions 6318-6366]
CCTTTGACGTTGGAGTCCACGTTCTTT
[37 nt withheld, positions 6394-6430]
ACCCTATCTCGGTCTATTCTTTTGATTTATAAGGGATTTTGCCGATTTCGGCCTATTGGTTAAAAAATGA
GCTGATTTAACAAAAATTTAACGCGAATTTTAACAAAATATTAACGCTTACAATTTAGGTGGCACTTTTC
GGGGAAATGTGCGCGGAACCCCTATTTGTTTATTTTTCTAAATACATTCAAATATGTATCCGCTCATGAG
ACAATAACCCTGATAAATGCTTCAATAATATTGAAAAAGGAAGAGTATGAGTATTCAACATTTCCGTGTC
GCCCTTATTCCCTTTTTTGCGGCATTTTGCCTTCCTGTTTTTGCTCACCCAGAAACGCTGGTGAAAGTAA
AAGATGCTGAAGATCAGTTGGGTGCACGAGTGGGTTACATCGAACTGGATCTCAACAGCGGTAAGATCCT
TGAGAGTTTTCGCCCCGAAGAACGTTTTCCAATGATGAGCACTTTTAAAGTTCTGCTATGTGGCGCGGTA
TTATCCCGTATTGACGCCGGGCAAGAGCAACTCGGTCGCCGCATACACTATTCTCAGAATGACTTGGTTG
AGTACTCACCAGTCACAGAAAAGCATCTTACGGATGGCATGACAGTAAGAGAATTATGCAGTGCTGCCAT
AACCATGAGTGATAACACTGCGGCCAACTTACTTCTGACAACGATCGGAGGACCGAAGGAGCTAACCGCT
TTTTTGCACAACATGGGGGATCATGTAACTCGCCTTGATCGTTGGGAACCGGAGCTGAATGAAGCCATAC
CAAACGACGAGCGTGACACCACGATGCCTGTAGCAATGGCAACAACGTTGCGCAAACTATTAACTGGCGA
ACTACTTACTCTAGCTTCCCGGCAACAATTAATAGACTGGATGGAGGCGGATAAAGTTGCAGGACCACTT
CTGCGCTCGGCCCTTCCGGCTGGCTGGTTTATTGCTGATAAATCTGGAGCCGGTGAGCGTGGGTCTCGCG
GTATCATTGCAGCACTGGGGCCAGATGGTAAGCCCTCCCGTATCGTAGTTATCTACACGACGGGGAGTCA
GGCAACTATGGATGAACGAAATAGACAGATCGCTGAGATAGGTGCCTCACTGATTAAGCATTGGTAACTG
TCAGACCAAGTTTACTCATATATACTTTAGATTGATTTAAAACTTCATTTTTAATTTAAAAGGATCTAGG
TGAAGATCCTTTTTGATAATCTCATGACCAAAATCCCTTAACGTGAGTTTTCGTTCCACTGAGCGTCAGA
CCCCGTAGAAAAGATCAAAGGATCTTCTTGAGATCCTTTTTTTCTGCGCGTAATCTGCTGCTTGCAAACA
AAAAAACCACCGCTACCAGCGGTGGTTTGTTTGCCGGATCAAGAGCTACCAACTCTTTTTCCGAAGGTAA
CTGGCTTCAGCAGAGCGCAGATACCAAATACTGTTCTTCTAGTGTAGCCGTAGTTAGGCCACCACTTCAA
GAACTCTGTAGCACCGCCTACATACCTCGCTCTGCTAATCCTGTTACCAGTGGCTGCTGCCAGTGGCGAT
AAGTCGTGTCTTACCGGGTTGGACTCAAGACGATAGTTACCGGATAAGGCGCAGCGGTCGGGCTGAACGG
GGGGTTCGTGCACACAGCCCAGCTTGGAGCGAACGACCTACACCGAACTGAGATACCTACAGCGTGAGCT
ATGAGAAAGCGCCACGCTTCCCGAAGGGAGAAAGGCGGACAGGTATCCGGTAAGCGGCAGGGTCGGAACA
GGAGAGCGCACGAGGGAGCTTCCAGGGGGAAACGCCTGGTATCTTTATAGTCCTGTCGGGTTTCGCCACC
TCTGACTTGAGCGTCGATTTTTGTGATGCTCGTCAGGGGGGCGGAGCCTATGGAAAAACGCCAGCAACGC
GGCCTTTTTACGGTTCCTGGCCTTTTGCTGGCCTTTTGCTCACATGTTCTTTCCTGCGTTATCCCCTGAT
TCTGTGGATAACCGTATTACCGCCTTTGAGTGAGCTGATACCGCTCGCCGCAGCCGAACGACCGAGCGCA
GCGAGTCAGTGAGCGAGGAAGCGGAAGAGCGCCCAATACGCAAACCGCCTCTCCCCGCGCGTTGGCCGAT
TCATTAATGCAGCTGGCACGACAGGTTTCCCGACTGGAAAGCGGGCAGTGAGCGCAACGCAATTAATGTG
AGTTAGCTCACTCATTAGGCACCCCAGGCTTTACACTTTATGCTTCCGGCTCGTATGTTGTGTGGAATTG
TGAGCGGATAACAATTTCACACAGGAAACAGCTATGACCATGATTACGCCAAGCGCGCAATTAACCCTCA
CTAAAGGGAACAAAAGCTGGAGCTGCAAGC
Features (pLannotate 1.2.2; 31 found; start..end, strand, type, name):
      5..231     +  promoter       RSV promoter: Rous sarcoma virus enhancer/promoter
    232..412     +  LTR            5' LTR (truncated): truncated 5' long terminal repeat (LTR) from HIV-1
    459..584     +  misc_feature   HIV-1 Ψ: packaging signal of human immunodeficiency virus type 1
    568..931     +  CDS            HIV-1 gag (fragment): gag protein from human immunodeficiency virus 1; gag
   1077..1310    +  misc_feature   RRE: The Rev response element (RRE) of HIV-1 allows for Rev-dependent mRNA export from the nucleus to the cytoplasm.
   1687..1713    +  CDS            Rev (fragment): human immunodeficiency virus 1 (HIV-1) Rev protein; rev; enhances nuclear export of unspliced and incompletely spliced viral mRNAs
   1720..1743    +  promoter       SV40 promoter (fragment): SV40 early promoter
   1744..1815    +  promoter       SV40 promoter (fragment): SV40 enhancer and early promoter
   1839..1974    +  rep_origin     SV40 ori: SV40 origin of replication
   2020..2616    +  CDS            PuroR (fragment): puromycin N-acetyltransferase; pac from Streptomyces; confers resistance to puromycin
   2665..2782    +  misc_feature   cPPT/CTS: central polypurine tract and central termination sequence of HIV-1
   2847..2913    +  CDS            small t antigen (fragment): SV40 (simian virus 40) small t antigen
   2920..4098    +  promoter       EF-1α promoter: strong constitutive promoter for human elongation factor EF-1α
   4115..4507    +  CDS            MSX2 (fragment): MSX2_HUMAN - Also known as HOX8. Experimental evidence at protein level: Swiss-Prot protein existence level 1. Acts as a transcriptional regulator in bone development. Represses the ALPL promoter activity and antagonizes the stimulatory effect of DLX5 on ALPL expression during osteoblast differentiation. Probable morphogenetic role. May play a role in limb-pattern formation. In osteoblasts, suppresses transcription driven by the osteocalcin FGF response element (OCFRE). Binds to the homeodomain-response element of the ALPL promoter. From Homo sapiens (Human).
   4532..4585    +  promoter       U6 promoter (fragment): RNA polymerase III promoter for human U6 snRNA
   4627..5215    +  misc_feature   WPRE: woodchuck hepatitis virus posttranscriptional regulatory element
   5266..5285    +  misc_feature   cPPT/CTS (fragment): central polypurine tract and central termination sequence of HIV-1
   5287..5520    +  LTR            3' LTR (ΔU3): self-inactivating 3' long terminal repeat (LTR) from HIV-1
   5598..5719    +  polyA_signal   SV40 poly(A) signal: SV40 polyadenylation signal
   5759..5894    +  rep_origin     SV40 ori: SV40 origin of replication
   5915..5933    -  promoter       T7 promoter: promoter for bacteriophage T7 RNA polymerase
   5941..6096    +  CDS            lacZα (fragment): LacZα fragment of β-galactosidase; lacZ fragment
   6101..6529    +  rep_origin     f1 ori (sequence partly withheld): f1 bacteriophage origin of replication; arrow indicates direction of (+) strand synthesis
   6582..6686    +  promoter       AmpR promoter: bla
   6687..7547    +  CDS            AmpR: β-lactamase; bla; confers resistance to ampicillin, carbenicillin, and related antibiotics
   7718..8306    +  rep_origin     ori: high-copy-number ColE1/pMB1/pBR322/pUC origin of replication
   8489..8581    +  CDS            lacI (fragment): lac repressor; lacI; The lac repressor binds to the lac operator to inhibit transcription in E. coli. This inhibition can be relieved by adding lactose or isopropyl-β-D-thiogalactopyranoside (IPTG).
   8594..8615    +  protein_bind   CAP binding site: CAP binding activates transcription in the presence of cAMP. E. coli catabolite activator protein
   8630..8660    +  promoter       lac promoter: promoter for the E. coli lac operon
   8668..8684    +  protein_bind   lac operator: The lac repressor binds to the lac operator to inhibit transcription in E. coli. This inhibition can be relieved by adding lactose or isopropyl-β-D-thiogalactopyranoside (IPTG). lac repressor encoded by lacI
   8729..8747    +  promoter       T3 promoter: promoter for bacteriophage T3 RNA polymerase
