[The description below was written by a language model from this plasmid's Addgene catalogue record and pLannotate feature annotations shown in this document.]
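Description:
TFORF0771 is a third-generation-style, self-inactivating lentiviral expression plasmid built on the pLX_TRC317 backbone and carrying a human MSX2 open reading frame. It belongs to a barcoded transcription factor ORF collection intended for pooled overexpression screens. In bacteria it is maintained through a high-copy ColE1/pUC-type origin and selected with ampicillin via the bla gene. An f1 origin and remnants of a lac/lacZα cloning region flanked by T3 and T7 promoters are also present in the backbone. The depositor notes that recombination can occur during propagation, as is common for LTR-containing plasmids.

The viral genome is transcribed from an RSV promoter fused to a truncated HIV-1 5' LTR. It contains the Ψ packaging signal with a partial gag sequence, the Rev response element for nuclear export of the full-length RNA, a cPPT/CTS element, and a ΔU3 3' LTR that inactivates LTR promoter activity after integration, followed by an SV40 polyadenylation signal. Two cassettes lie between the LTRs. An SV40 early promoter drives puromycin N-acetyltransferase for selection of transduced mammalian cells, and the EF-1α promoter drives the MSX2 ORF, with a WPRE downstream to enhance transcript stability and expression. The insert is listed at about 500 bp and corresponds to a specific annotated transcript isoform. This fits the feature table, which matches only a fragment of the canonical MSX2 homeobox protein.

The catalogue entry states that each ORF is paired with a unique 24-bp barcode, which lets the transcription factor be identified by sequencing in pooled experiments such as directed-differentiation screens. The barcode itself is not annotated in the feature table. A short U6-like fragment between the ORF and the WPRE is probably only a partial sequence match and not a functional promoter.
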