Addgene plasmid #141694: TFORF0771
Purpose: Lentiviral vector for overexpressing transcription factor ORFs with unique 24-bp barcodes. Barcodes facilitate identification of transcription factors in pooled screens.
Depositing lab: Feng Zhang. Depositing organization: Broad Institute. Publication: A transcription factor atlas of directed differentiation. Joung J, Ma S, Tay T, Geiger-Schuller KR, Kirchgatterer PC, Verdine VK, Guo B, Arias-Garcia MA, Allen WE, Singh A, Kuksenko O, Abudayyeh OO, Gootenberg JS, Fu Z, Macrae RK, Buenrostro JD, Regev A, Zhang F. Cell. 2023 Jan 5;186(1):209-229.e26. doi: 10.1016/j.cell.2022.11.026. PubMed 36608654.
Backbone
  Vector backbone: pLX_TRC317
  Backbone manufacturer: Broad Institute Genetic Perturbation Platform
  Backbone size w/o insert (bp): 8264
  Vector type: Mammalian Expression, Lentiviral
  Selectable markers: Puromycin
Growth in bacteria
  Bacterial resistance: Ampicillin, 100 μg/mL
  Growth temperature: 37°C
  Growth strain: NEB Stable
  Copy number: High Copy
Gene/Insert
  Gene/Insert name: MSX2
  Species: H. sapiens (human)
  Insert size (bp): 506
  Entrez Gene: MSX2 (a.k.a. CRS2, FPP, HOX8, MSH, PFM, PFM1)
  Promoter: EF1a
  Cloning method: Unknown
  Sequencing primers: 5′ GGGTGGAGACTGAAGTTAGGCCAG; 3′ CACATAGCGTAAAAGGAGCAACATAG
Terms and licenses: Academic/Nonprofit Terms; Industry Terms: Not Available to Industry
Depositor comments: XM_017009489,ENST00000507785 . The transcription factor ORF portion of this plasmid was synthesized by Genewiz. Please test multiple small colonies in case of plasmid recombination. To make this collection available in a timely manner, a portion of this collection was not fully sequenced by Addgene. If an Addgene verified full plasmid sequence is not available, please contact us prior to placing an order to request the full sequence.
How to cite: TFORF0771 was a gift from Feng Zhang (Addgene plasmid # 141694 ; http://n2t.net/addgene:141694 ; RRID:Addgene_141694)
