>Addgene plasmid #141694 | TFORF0771 | depositor partial sequence | sequence record 277219 | Insert
ACCGCCACCATGGCTTCTCCGTCCAAAGGCAATGACTTGTTTTCGCCCGACGAGGAGGGCCCAGCAGTGG
TGGCCGGACCAGGCCCGGGGCCTGGGGGCGCCGAGGGGGCCGCGGAGGAGCGCCGCGTCAAGGTCTCCAG
CCTGCCCTTCAGCGTGGAGGCGCTCATGTCCGACAAGAAGCCGCCCAAGGAGGCGTCCCCGCTGCCGGCC
GAAAGCGCCTCGGCCGGGGCCACCCTGCGGCCACTGCTGCTGTCGGGGCACGGCGCTCGGGAAGCGCACA
GCCCCGGGCCGCTGGTGAAGCCCTTCGAGACCGCCTCGGTCAAGTCGGAAAATTCAGAAGATGGAGCGGC
GTGGATGCAGGAACCCGGCCGATATTCGCCGCCGCCAAGTGAGTGCGCGCCGGGGCAGGAGTAGTAATGA
ACTAGTCCGTAACTTGAAAGTATTTCGATTTCTTGGCTTTATATATCTTGTGGAAAGGACGACCGTTGTT
CCGACTTACTGGACAA
