>Addgene plasmid #141694 | TFORF0771 | depositor partial sequence | sequence record 277220 | Barcode
CCGTTGTTCCGACTTACTGGACAA
